>Addgene plasmid #33113 | γA3/N-GFP | addgene partial sequence | sequence record 41125 | EGFP-N 5'-CGTCGCCGTCCAGCTCGACCAG-3'
GCTCCTCGCCCTTGCTCACCATGGTGGCGACCGGTCCGTCGTCACCACCGCCGTACATGTCCGCCAGTTT
CTTGAAGCGGGGTCCCCAGTCATTCAGGTAGTCATAGTCCTGGTCCCCACCGCTACTGGAGGAGTTGAGG
GAGCTCAAGGAGCCAGCCGTGGAGCCGCTGCCCTCGTAGTCGAAGACTAAGAGGGAGTCATACGGTGGCG
CCGTGGGGTCGTTGTCAGCAGCTTTAAGGCCCTCATTAATGAAGTCCCCAATATCCCCAGGGTGTGGGGC
TGCGGATCGGACTGGGTACTGTGGCTCAGCATGGATAGGCCTCTCGTCTAGCCGTCTGATTCCCACGGGC
TTGATGGCATCAGGCTCCACAGTATCTGGTTGCTGGAGCTGGCTCAAGTCATAGTCCTGGTCTTCTTCTC
CTCCACCTTCTTCATCATATTTCAATATATTATCTCTTACATCATCTTCTGGATCTAGACCCACAAAGTG
AGAGGCTGGTATGCCAGCCAATCCATTTCCTGAAGCCTGTAGGCGTGATGAGTACCAACGTCGAAGCCTA
AGGGCCAGCAGCACAATGACAAAGGCCAGGAAGATGCAGGAGACCACAGCCACTGCCACCACCAGGTAGA
GTGTCAGGTCTGAATTTTGGGGGTTAGCAGGGGTATGGATGCTTTCCAGGTCCCCCAGGATGTCAGGAAT
GCTGTCAGCCACTGCTATGGTGAGCGTGACAGTGGCGGAGAGAGGAGGCTGGCCGTGGTCCTGCACGGCC
ACCACCAGGCTCTGCTTGAGAGCATCTCTGTCCAGCAGGGCCCGAGCAGTGCGTACCTCTCCTGTGTGCA
GCCCTACTGAG
