>Addgene plasmid #33113 | γA3/N-GFP | addgene partial sequence | sequence record 41126 | CMV-F 5'-CGCAAATGGGCGGTAGGCGTG-3'
AGCAGAGCTGGTTTAGTGACCGTCAGGATCCGCTAGCGCTACCGGACTCAGATCTCGAGCTCAAGCTTCG
AATTCTGCAGTCGACGGTACCGCGGGCCCAGACAGAAGTGGCCTCACCACATCATCGGGCAACTCGGTGG
TGTGTGAATTAAGTCCATGAAAGATTTAACTACTTGAGGGGGTAAGGCTTTAATCCATCGTGGGAATCAG
AGGGGAGGAAAAAAACAGAAAAGGAAATGATCCGTCTGGGACAAGGAACCGCAGGAGCTTTGTTGTGCGC
GCTCCTGGGAACGCTGTGCGCGGCTGGTTTCAGGCAGATCCGCTACTCGGTGCCGGAGGAACTGGACAAA
GGCTCCTTCGTGGGCAACATCTCCAAGGACCTAGGGCTGGAGCCCCGAGAGCTGGCGGAGCGCGGGGTCC
GCATCATCTCCAGAGGTAAATCTCAGCTTTTCTCTCTGGACCCGCGAAGCGGCAGCTTGGTCACCAGGGG
CAGGATAGACCGGGAAGAGCTGTGTGCTCAGAGCGCGCCCTGTCTCGTCAGCTTTAACATCCTTGTGGAG
GATAAGCTGAAAATATTTGAGGTAGAAGTTGACATTAGCGATATTAATGATAATGCTCCTAGTTTTCCAA
CGGAGGAATTGGAAATAAAAATTGGTGAACTAACAGTTCCTGGAACCCGATTCCCACTTAAAACTGCATT
TGACCCGGATGTGGGCATGAACGCCCTGCAGAACTATAAGCTCAATTCCAATGACTATTTCTCCTTGGCT
GTGAACAGCGTCATCGATGACGCCAAGTACCCAGAGCTAGTGCTGGAGCGAGCCCTGGATCGTGAGAAAA
AGGCAGTCCATCAGCTTGATCTCATTGCCTCTGATGGCGGAGACCCTGTGCACACCAGCAAGTTGTGCAT
CCAGGTGATAGTCTCGGATGCAAATGACAACCCACCTGTG
