[The description below was written by a language model from this plasmid's Addgene catalogue record.]
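Description:
γA3/N-GFP is a mammalian expression plasmid built on the Clontech pEGFP-N1 backbone (about 4.7 kb without insert). It is propagated in E. coli as a high-copy plasmid under kanamycin selection. No feature table accompanies the record, so other backbone elements, the insert size and the restriction sites used for cloning are not documented here; the cloning sites are listed as none or unknown.

The payload is a chimeric version of mouse protocadherin γA3 (Pcdhga3) in which the native cytoplasmic domain has been replaced with the cytoplasmic domain of N-cadherin. The chimera is transcribed from the CMV promoter, a strong constitutive promoter in most mammalian cell lines, and is fused in frame to the backbone-encoded EGFP at its C terminus. The fluorescent tag therefore follows the swapped intracellular tail, allowing the protein's localisation to be followed by fluorescence microscopy in transfected cells.

The associated study concerns a variable segment of the γ-protocadherin cytoplasmic domain that is required for trafficking and tubulation in the endosome/lysosome pathway. In that context, a domain-swap construct like this one appears suited to testing whether the intracellular distribution of γ-protocadherin depends on its own cytoplasmic domain, by comparing the chimera carrying a classical cadherin tail with γA3 constructs that retain the native tail. The record does not spell out the exact junction of the two protein segments or the specific experiments in which the plasmid was used.
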