Addgene plasmid #33113: γA3/N-GFP
Depositing lab: Greg Phillips. Depositing organization: Icahn School of Medicine at Mount Sinai. Publication: A variable cytoplasmic domain segment is necessary for gamma-protocadherin trafficking and tubulation in the endosome/lysosome pathway. O'Leary R, Reilly J, Hanson HH, Kang S, Lou N, Phillips GR. Mol Biol Cell. 2011 Sep 14. 10.1091/mbc.E11-04-0283 PubMed 21917590.
Backbone
  Vector backbone: pEGFP-N1
  Backbone manufacturer: Clontech
  Backbone size w/o insert (bp): 4700
  Vector type: Mammalian Expression
Growth in bacteria
  Bacterial resistance: Kanamycin, 50 μg/mL
  Growth temperature: 37°C
  Growth strain: DH5alpha
  Copy number: High Copy
Gene/Insert
  Gene/Insert name: Pcdh-γA3 (alt name: protocadherin γA3)
  Species: M. musculus (mouse)
  Mutation: Cytoplasmic domain has been replaced with the N-cadherin cytoplasmic domain
  Entrez Gene: Pcdhga3
  Promoter: CMV
  Tag / fusion protein: EGFP (C terminal on backbone)
  Cloning method: Restriction Enzyme; 5′ cloning site None (unknown if destroyed); 3′ cloning site None (unknown if destroyed)
  Sequencing primers: 5′ CMV-Fwd; 3′ EGFP-N
Terms and licenses: Academic/Nonprofit Terms; Industry Terms: Not Available to Industry
How to cite: γA3/N-GFP was a gift from Greg Phillips (Addgene plasmid # 33113 ; http://n2t.net/addgene:33113 ; RRID:Addgene_33113)
